>Addgene plasmid #128105 | pCAG-HA-Nrxn1α-LNS1 | depositor full sequence | sequence record 245540 | Nrxn1a LSN1 domain
ACTAGTTATTAATAGTAATCAATTACGGGGTCATTAGTTCATAGCCCATATATGGAGTTCCGCGTTACAT
AACTTACGGTAAATGGCCCGCCTGGCTGACCGCCCAACGACCCCCGCCCATTGACGTCAATAATGACGTA
TGTTCCCATAGTAACGCCAATAGGGACTTTCCATTGACGTCAATGGGTGGAGTATTTACGGTAAACTGCC
CACTTGGCAGTACATCAAGTGTATCATATGCCAAGTACGCCCCCTATTGACGTCAATGACGGTAAATGGC
CCGCCTGGCATTATGCCCAGTACATGACCTTATGGGACTTTCCTACTTGGCAGTACATCTACGTATTAGT
CATCGCTATTACCATGGTCGAGGTGAGCCCCACGTTCTGCTTCACTCTCCCCATCTCCCCCCCCTCCCCA
CCCCCAATTTTGTATTTATTTATTTTTTAATTATTTTGTGCAGCGATGGGGGCGGGGGGGGGGGGGGGGC
GCGCGCCAGGCGGGGCGGGGCGGGGCGAGGGGCGGGGCGGGGCGAGGCGGAGAGGTGCGGCGGCAGCCAA
TCAGAGCGGCGCGCTCCGAAAGTTTCCTTTTATGGCGAGGCGGCGGCGGCGGCGGCCCTATAAAAAGCGA
AGCGCGCGGCGGGCGGGGAGTCGCTGCGACGCTGCCTTCGCCCCGTGCCCCGCTCCGCCGCCGCCTCGCG
CCGCCCGCCCCGGCTCTGACTGACCGCGTTACTCCCACAGGTGAGCGGGCGGGACGGCCCTTCTCCTCCG
GGCTGTAATTAGCGCTTGGTTTAATGACGGCTTGTTTCTTTTCTGTGGCTGCGTGAAAGCCTTGAGGGGC
TCCGGGAGGGCCCTTTGTGCGGGGGGAGCGGCTCGGGGGGTGCGTGCGTGTGTGTGTGCGTGGGGAGCGC
CGCGTGCGGCTCCGCGCTGCCCGGCGGCTGTGAGCGCTGCGGGCGCGGCGCGGGGCTTTGTGCGCTCCGC
AGTGTGCGCGAGGGGAGCGCGGCCGGGGGCGGTGCCCCGCGGTGCGGGGGGGGCTGCGAGGGGAACAAAG
GCTGCGTGCGGGGTGTGTGCGTGGGGGGGTGAGCAGGGGGTGTGGGCGCGTCGGTCGGGCTGCAACCCCC
CCTGCACCCCCCTCCCCGAGTTGCTGAGCACGGCCCGGCTTCGGGTGCGGGGCTCCGTACGGGGCGTGGC
GCGGGGCTCGCCGTGCCGGGCGGGGGGTGGCGGCAGGTGGGGGTGCCGGGCGGGGCGGGGCCGCCTCGGG
CCGGGGAGGGCTCGGGGGAGGGGCGCGGCGGCCCCCGGAGCGCCGGCGGCTGTCGAGGCGCGGCGAGCCG
CAGCCATTGCCTTTTATGGTAATCGTGCGAGAGGGCGCAGGGACTTCCTTTGTCCCAAATCTGTGCGGAG
CCGAAATCTGGGAGGCGCCGCCGCACCCCCTCTAGCGGGCGCGGGGCGAAGCGGTGCGGCGCCGGCAGGA
AGGAAATGGGCGGGGAGGGCCTTCGTGCGTCGCCGCGCCGCCGTCCCCTTCTCCCTCTCCAGCCTCGGGG
CTGTCCGCGGGGGGACGGCTGCCTTCGGGGGGGACGGGGCAGGGCGGGGTTCGGCTTCTGGCGTGTGACC
GGCGGCTCTAGAGCCTCTGCTAACCATGTTCATGCCTTCTTCTTTTTCCTACAGCTCCTGGGCAACGTGC
TGGTTATTGTGCTGTCTCATCATTTTGGCAAAGAATTCGCGGCCGCTAGCGCTACCGGACTCAGATCTCG
AGCTCAAGCTTGGGACCATGGCACTTCCCAGATGCATGTGGCCAAATTATGTTTGGAGAGCTATGATGGC
ATGTGTGGTCCACAGGGGATCCGGTGCCCCATTGACTCTCTGCTTGTTGGGATGTTTGCTACAGACTTTT
CACGTACTCTCTCAAAAGTATCCATACGACGTTCCGGACTACGCAACTAGTCTGGAGTTCCCAGGCGCTG
AGGGCCAGTGGACGCGCTTCCCCAAGTGGAACGCGTGCTGCGAGAGTGAGATGAGCTTCCAGCTGAAGAC
ACGCAGCGCCCGCGGCCTCGTGCTCTACTTCGACGACGAGGGCTTCTGCGACTTCCTCGAGCTCATCCTG
ACACGCGGCGGCCGCTTGCAGCTCAGCTTCTCCATCTTCTGCGCCGAGCCCGCCACGCTGTTGGCCGACA
CGCCAGTCAACGACGGCGCCTGGCACAGCGTGCGCATCCGCCGCCAGTTCCGCAACACCACTCTCTACAT
CGACCGCGCTGAGGCCAAGTGGGTGGAGGTCAAGTCCAAGCGCAGGGACATGACGGTGTTCAGTGGGCTG
TTCGTGGGCGGCCTGCCGCCTGAACTGCGAGCCGCTGCGCTCAAGCTCACCCTGGCCTCGGTGCGTGAGC
GGGAGCCCTTCAAGGGCTGGATCCGTGATGTCAGGGTCAACTCGTCCCAGGCGCTGCCGGTGGACGGCAG
CGAGGTCAAGCTGGACGAAGAGCCGCCCAATAGCGGGGGCGGGAGCCCGTGCGAGGCGGGCGATGAGGGC
GACGGCGGCGTGTGCCTCAACGGGGGCGTGTGCTCCGTGGTCGACGACCAGGCCGTGTGTGACTGCTAAC
CGGGGAGCTCAATTCACTCCTCAGGTGCAGGCTGCCTATCAGAAGGTGGTGGCTGGTGTGGCCAATGCCC
TGGCTCACAAATACCACTGAGATCTTTTTCCCTCTGCCAAAAATTATGGGGACATCATGAAGCCCCTTGA
GCATCTGACTTCTGGCTAATAAAGGAAATTTATTTTCATTGCAATAGTGTGTTGGAATTTTTTGTGTCTC
TCACTCGGAAGGACATATGGGAGGGCAAATCATTTAAAACATCAGAATGAGTATTTGGTTTAGAGTTTGG
CAACATATGCCCATATGCTGGCTGCCATGAACAAAGGTTGGCTATAAAGAGGTCATCAGTATATGAAACA
GCCCCCTGCTGTCCATTCCTTATTCCATAGAAAAGCCTTGACTTGAGGTTAGATTTTTTTTATATTTTGT
TTTGTGTTATTTTTTTCTTTAACATCCCTAAAATTTTCCTTACATGTTTTACTAGCCAGATTTTTCCTCC
TCTCCTGACTACTCCCAGTCATAGCTGTCCCTCTTCTCTTATGGAGATCCCTCGACCTGCAGCCCAAGCT
TGGCGTAATCATGGTCATAGCTGTTTCCTGTGTGAAATTGTTATCCGCTCACAATTCCACACAACATACG
AGCCGGAAGCATAAAGTGTAAAGCCTGGGGTGCCTAATGAGTGAGCTAACTCACATTAATTGCGTTGCGC
TCACTGCCCGCTTTCCAGTCGGGAAACCTGTCGTGCCAGCGGATCCGCATCTCAATTAGTCAGCAACCAT
AGTCCCGCCCCTAACTCCGCCCATCCCGCCCCTAACTCCGCCCAGTTCCGCCCATTCTCCGCCCCATGGC
TGACTAATTTTTTTTATTTATGCAGAGGCCGAGGCCGCCTCGGCCTCTGAGCTATTCCAGAAGTAGTGAG
GAGGCTTTTTTGGAGGCCTAGGCTTTTGCAAAAAGCTAACTTGTTTATTGCAGCTTATAATGGTTACAAA
TAAAGCAATAGCATCACAAATTTCACAAATAAAGCATTTTTTTCACTGCATTCTAGTTGTGGTTTGTCCA
AACTCATCAATGTATCTTATCATGTCTGGATCCGCTGCATTAATGAATCGGCCAACGCGCGGGGAGAGGC
GGTTTGCGTATTGGGCGCTCTTCCGCTTCCTCGCTCACTGACTCGCTGCGCTCGGTCGTTCGGCTGCGGC
GAGCGGTATCAGCTCACTCAAAGGCGGTAATACGGTTATCCACAGAATCAGGGGATAACGCAGGAAAGAA
CATGTGAGCAAAAGGCCAGCAAAAGGCCAGGAACCGTAAAAAGGCCGCGTTGCTGGCGTTTTTCCATAGG
CTCCGCCCCCCTGACGAGCATCACAAAAATCGACGCTCAAGTCAGAGGTGGCGAAACCCGACAGGACTAT
AAAGATACCAGGCGTTTCCCCCTGGAAGCTCCCTCGTGCGCTCTCCTGTTCCGACCCTGCCGCTTACCGG
ATACCTGTCCGCCTTTCTCCCTTCGGGAAGCGTGGCGCTTTCTCATAGCTCACGCTGTAGGTATCTCAGT
TCGGTGTAGGTCGTTCGCTCCAAGCTGGGCTGTGTGCACGAACCCCCCGTTCAGCCCGACCGCTGCGCCT
TATCCGGTAACTATCGTCTTGAGTCCAACCCGGTAAGACACGACTTATCGCCACTGGCAGCAGCCACTGG
TAACAGGATTAGCAGAGCGAGGTATGTAGGCGGTGCTACAGAGTTCTTGAAGTGGTGGCCTAACTACGGC
TACACTAGAAGAACAGTATTTGGTATCTGCGCTCTGCTGAAGCCAGTTACCTTCGGAAAAAGAGTTGGTA
GCTCTTGATCCGGCAAACAAACCACCGCTGGTAGCGGTGGTTTTTTTGTTTGCAAGCAGCAGATTACGCG
CAGAAAAAAAGGATCTCAAGAAGATCCTTTGATCTTTTCTACGGGGTCTGACGCTCAGTGGAACGAAAAC
TCACGTTAAGGGATTTTGGTCATGAGATTATCAAAAAGGATCTTCACCTAGATCCTTTTAAATTAAAAAT
GAAGTTTTAAATCAATCTAAAGTATATATGAGTAAACTTGGTCTGACAGTTACCAATGCTTAATCAGTGA
GGCACCTATCTCAGCGATCTGTCTATTTCGTTCATCCATAGTTGCCTGACTCCCCGTCGTGTAGATAACT
ACGATACGGGAGGGCTTACCATCTGGCCCCAGTGCTGCAATGATACCGCGAGACCCACGCTCACCGGCTC
CAGATTTATCAGCAATAAACCAGCCAGCCGGAAGGGCCGAGCGCAGAAGTGGTCCTGCAACTTTATCCGC
CTCCATCCAGTCTATTAATTGTTGCCGGGAAGCTAGAGTAAGTAGTTCGCCAGTTAATAGTTTGCGCAAC
GTTGTTGCCATTGCTACAGGCATCGTGGTGTCACGCTCGTCGTTTGGTATGGCTTCATTCAGCTCCGGTT
CCCAACGATCAAGGCGAGTTACATGATCCCCCATGTTGTGCAAAAAAGCGGTTAGCTCCTTCGGTCCTCC
GATCGTTGTCAGAAGTAAGTTGGCCGCAGTGTTATCACTCATGGTTATGGCAGCACTGCATAATTCTCTT
ACTGTCATGCCATCCGTAAGATGCTTTTCTGTGACTGGTGAGTACTCAACCAAGTCATTCTGAGAATAGT
GTATGCGGCGACCGAGTTGCTCTTGCCCGGCGTCAATACGGGATAATACCGCGCCACATAGCAGAACTTT
AAAAGTGCTCATCATTGGAAAACGTTCTTCGGGGCGAAAACTCTCAAGGATCTTACCGCTGTTGAGATCC
AGTTCGATGTAACCCACTCGTGCACCCAACTGATCTTCAGCATCTTTTACTTTCACCAGCGTTTCTGGGT
GAGCAAAAACAGGAAGGCAAAATGCCGCAAAAAAGGGAATAAGGGCGACACGGAAATGTTGAATACTCAT
ACTCTTCCTTTTTCAATATTATTGAAGCATTTATCAGGGTTATTGTCTCATGAGCGGATACATATTTGAA
TGTATTTAGAAAAATAAACAAATAGGGGTTCCGCGCACATTTCCCCGAAAAGTGCCACCTGGGTCGACAT
TGATTATTG
Features (pLannotate 1.2.2; 19 found; start..end, strand, type, name):
    368..645     +  promoter       chicken β-actin promoter: No description available
    647..1664    +  intron         chimeric intron: chimera between introns from chicken β-actin and rabbit β-globin
   1662..1718    +  CDS            HBB (fragment): HBB_LEPEU - Experimental evidence at protein level: Swiss-Prot protein existence level 1. Involved in oxygen transport from the lung to the various peripheral tissues. From Lepus europaeus (European hare).
   1725..1761    +  misc_feature   MCS (fragment): multiple cloning site
   1852..2586    +  CDS            Nrxn1 (fragment): NRX1A_RAT - Experimental evidence at protein level: Swiss-Prot protein existence level 1. Cell surface protein involved in cell-cell-interactions, exocytosis of secretory granules and regulation of signal transmission. Function is isoform-specific. Alpha-type isoforms have a long N- terminus with six laminin G-like domains and play an important role in synaptic signal transmission. Alpha-type isoforms play a role in the regulation of calcium channel activity and Ca(2+)-triggered neurotransmitter release at synapses and at neuromuscular junctions. They play an important role in Ca(2+)-triggered
   2576..2677    +  CDS            HBB (fragment): HBB_PONPY - Experimental evidence at transcript level: Swiss-Prot protein existence level 2. Involved in oxygen transport from the lung to the various peripheral tissues. From Pongo pygmaeus (Bornean orangutan).
   2748..2803    +  polyA_signal   β-globin poly(A) signal: rabbit β-globin polyadenylation signal (Gil and Proudfoot, 1987)
   3188..3204    -  protein_bind   lac operator: The lac repressor binds to the lac operator to inhibit transcription in E. coli. This inhibition can be relieved by adding lactose or isopropyl-β-D-thiogalactopyranoside (IPTG). lac repressor encoded by lacI
   3212..3242    -  promoter       lac promoter: promoter for the E. coli lac operon
   3257..3278    -  protein_bind   CAP binding site: CAP binding activates transcription in the presence of cAMP. E. coli catabolite activator protein
   3291..3330    -  CDS            lacI (fragment): lac repressor; lacI; The lac repressor binds to the lac operator to inhibit transcription in E. coli. This inhibition can be relieved by adding lactose or isopropyl-β-D-thiogalactopyranoside (IPTG).
   3337..3359    +  promoter       SV40 promoter (fragment): SV40 enhancer and early promoter
   3383..3518    +  rep_origin     SV40 ori: SV40 origin of replication
   3538..3672    +  polyA_signal   SV40 poly(A) signal: SV40 polyadenylation signal
   3674..3728    -  CDS            lacI (fragment): lac repressor; lacI; The lac repressor binds to the lac operator to inhibit transcription in E. coli. This inhibition can be relieved by adding lactose or isopropyl-β-D-thiogalactopyranoside (IPTG).
   3911..4499    -  rep_origin     ori: high-copy-number ColE1/pMB1/pBR322/pUC origin of replication
   4670..5530    -  CDS            AmpR: β-lactamase; bla; confers resistance to ampicillin, carbenicillin, and related antibiotics
   5531..5635    -  promoter       AmpR promoter: bla
   5666..366     +  enhancer       CMV enhancer (across the origin): human cytomegalovirus immediate early enhancer
