>Addgene plasmid #128105 | pCAG-HA-Nrxn1α-LNS1 | addgene full sequence | sequence record 248763 | Addgene NGS Result
GACATTGATTATTGACTAGTTATTAATAGTAATCAATTACGGGGTCATTAGTTCATAGCCCATATATGGA
GTTCCGCGTTACATAACTTACGGTAAATGGCCCGCCTGGCTGACCGCCCAACGACCCCCGCCCATTGACG
TCAATAATGACGTATGTTCCCATAGTAACGCCAATAGGGACTTTCCATTGACGTCAATGGGTGGAGTATT
TACGGTAAACTGCCCACTTGGCAGTACATCAAGTGTATCATATGCCAAGTACGCCCCCTATTGACGTCAA
TGACGGTAAATGGCCCGCCTGGCATTATGCCCAGTACATGACCTTATGGGACTTTCCTACTTGGCAGTAC
ATCTACGTATTAGTCATCGCTATTACCATGGTCGAGGTGAGCCCCACGTTCTGCTTCACTCTCCCCATCT
CCCCCCCCTCCCCACCCCCAATTTTGTATTTATTTATTTTTTAATTATTTTGTGCAGCGATGGGGGCGGG
GGGGGGGGGGGGCGCGCGCCAGGCGGGGCGGGGCGGGGCGAGGGGCGGGGCGGGGCGAGGCGGAGAGGTG
CGGCGGCAGCCAATCAGAGCGGCGCGCTCCGAAAGTTTCCTTTTATGGCGAGGCGGCGGCGGCGGCGGCC
CTATAAAAAGCGAAGCGCGCGGCGGGCGGGAGTCGCTGCGCGCTGCCTTCGCCCCGTGCCCCGCTCCGCC
GCCGCCTCGCGCCGCCCGCCCCGGCTCTGACTGACCGCGTTACTCCCACAGGTGAGCGGGCGGGACGGCC
CTTCTCCTCCGGGCTGTAATTAGCGCTTGGTTTAATGACGGCTTGTTTCTTTTCTGTGGCTGCGTGAAAG
CCTTGAGGGGCTCCGGGAGGGCCCTTTGTGCGGGGGGAGCGGCTCGGGGGGTGCGTGCGTGTGTGTGTGC
GTGGGGAGCGCCGCGTGCGGCTCCGCGCTGCCCGGCGGCTGTGAGCGCTGCGGGCGCGGCGCGGGGCTTT
GTGCGCTCCGCAGTGTGCGCGAGGGGAGCGCGGCCGGGGGCGGTGCCCCGCGGTGCGGGGGGGGCTGCGA
GGGGAACAAAGGCTGCGTGCGGGGTGTGTGCGTGGGGGGGTGAGCAGGGGGTGTGGGCGCGTCGGTCGGG
CTGCAACCCCCCCTGCACCCCCCTCCCCGAGTTGCTGAGCACGGCCCGGCTTCGGGTGCGGGGCTCCGTA
CGGGGCGTGGCGCGGGGCTCGCCGTGCCGGGCGGGGGGTGGCGGCAGGTGGGGGTGCCGGGCGGGGCGGG
GCCGCCTCGGGCCGGGGAGGGCTCGGGGGAGGGGCGCGGCGGCCCCCGGAGCGCCGGCGGCTGTCGAGGC
GCGGCGAGCCGCAGCCATTGCCTTTTATGGTAATCGTGCGAGAGGGCGCAGGGACTTCCTTTGTCCCAAA
TCTGTGCGGAGCCGAAATCTGGGAGGCGCCGCCGCACCCCCTCTAGCGGGCGCGGGGCGAAGCGGTGCGG
CGCCGGCAGGAAGGAAATGGGCGGGGAGGGCCTTCGTGCGTCGCCGCGCCGCCGTCCCCTTCTCCCTCTC
CAGCCTCGGGGCTGTCCGCGGGGGGACGGCTGCCTTCGGGGGGGACGGGGCAGGGCGGGGTTCGGCTTCT
GGCGTGTGACCGGCGGCTCTAGAGCCTCTGCTAACCATGTTCATGCCTTCTTCTTTTTCCTACAGCTCCT
GGGCAACGTGCTGGTTATTGTGCTGTCTCATCATTTTGGCAAAGAATTCGCGGCCGCTAGCGCTACCGGA
CTCAGATCTCGAGCTCAAGCTTGGGACCATGGCACTTCCCAGATGCATGTGGCCAAATTATGTTTGGAGA
GCTATGATGGCATGTGTGGTCCACAGGGGATCCGGTGCCCCATTGACTCTCTGCTTGTTGGGATGTTTGC
TACAGACTTTTCACGTACTCTCTCAAAAGTATCCATACGACGTTCCGGACTACGCAACTAGTCTGGAGTT
CCCAGGCGCTGAGGGCCAGTGGACGCGCTTCCCCAAGTGGAACGCGTGCTGCGAGAGTGAGATGAGCTTC
CAGCTGAAGACACGCAGCGCCCGCGGCCTCGTGCTCTACTTCGACGACGAGGGCTTCTGCGACTTCCTCG
AGCTCATCCTGACACGCGGCGGCCGCTTGCAGCTCAGCTTCTCCATCTTCTGCGCCGAGCCCGCCACGCT
GTTGGCCGACACGCCAGTCAACGACGGCGCCTGGCACAGCGTGCGCATCCGCCGCCAGTTCCGCAACACC
ACTCTCTACATCGACCGCGCTGAGGCCAAGTGGGTGGAGGTCAAGTCCAAGCGCAGGGACATGACGGTGT
TCAGTGGGCTGTTCGTGGGCGGCCTGCCGCCTGAACTGCGAGCCGCTGCGCTCAAGCTCACCCTGGCCTC
GGTGCGTGAGCGGGAGCCCTTCAAGGGCTGGATCCGTGATGTCAGGGTCAACTCGTCCCAGGCGCTGCCG
GTGGACGGCAGCGAGGTCAAGCTGGACGAAGAGCCGCCCAATAGCGGGGGCGGGAGCCCGTGCGAGGCGG
GCGATGAGGGCGACGGCGGCGTGTGCCTCAACGGGGGCGTGTGCTCCGTGGTCGACGACCAGGCCGTGTG
TGACTGCTAACCGGGGAGCTCAATTCACTCCTCAGGTGCAGGCTGCCTATCAGAAGGTGGTGGCTGGTGT
GGCCAATGCCCTGGCTCACAAATACCACTGAGATCTTTTTCCCTCTGCCAAAAATTATGGGGACATCATG
AAGCCCCTTGAGCATCTGACTTCTGGCTAATAAAGGAAATTTATTTTCATTGCAATAGTGTGTTGGAATT
TTTTGTGTCTCTCACTCGGAAGGACATATGGGAGGGCAAATCATTTAAAACATCAGAATGAGTATTTGGT
TTAGAGTTTGGCAACATATGCCCATATGCTGGCTGCCATGAACAAAGGTTGGCTATAAAGAGGTCATCAG
TATATGAAACAGCCCCCTGCTGTCCATTCCTTATTCCATAGAAAAGCCTTGACTTGAGGTTAGATTTTTT
TTATATTTTGTTTTGTGTTATTTTTTTCTTTAACATCCCTAAAATTTTCCTTACATGTTTTACTAGCCAG
ATTTTTCCTCCTCTCCTGACTACTCCCAGTCATAGCTGTCCCTCTTCTCTTATGGAGATCCCTCGACCTG
CAGCCCAAGCTTGGCGTAATCATGGTCATAGCTGTTTCCTGTGTGAAATTGTTATCCGCTCACAATTCCA
CACAACATACGAGCCGGAAGCATAAAGTGTAAAGCCTGGGGTGCCTAATGAGTGAGCTAACTCACATTAA
TTGCGTTGCGCTCACTGCCCGCTTTCCAGTCGGGAAACCTGTCGTGCCAGCGGATCCGCATCTCAATTAG
TCAGCAACCATAGTCCCGCCCCTAACTCCGCCCATCCCGCCCCTAACTCCGCCCAGTTCCGCCCATTCTC
CGCCCCATGGCTGACTAATTTTTTTTATTTATGCAGAGGCCGAGGCCGCCTCGGCCTCTGAGCTATTCCA
GAAGTAGTGAGGAGGCTTTTTTGGAGGCCTAGGCTTTTGCAAAAAGCTAACTTGTTTATTGCAGCTTATA
ATGGTTACAAATAAAGCAATAGCATCACAAATTTCACAAATAAAGCATTTTTTTCACTGCATTCTAGTTG
TGGTTTGTCCAAACTCATCAATGTATCTTATCATGTCTGGATCCGCTGCATTAATGAATCGGCCAACGCG
CGGGGAGAGGCGGTTTGCGTATTGGGCGCTCTTCCGCTTCCTCGCTCACTGACTCGCTGCGCTCGGTCGT
TCGGCTGCGGCGAGCGGTATCAGCTCACTCAAAGGCGGTAATACGGTTATCCACAGAATCAGGGGATAAC
GCAGGAAAGAACATGTGAGCAAAAGGCCAGCAAAAGGCCAGGAACCGTAAAAAGGCCGCGTTGCTGGCGT
TTTTCCATAGGCTCCGCCCCCCTGACGAGCATCACAAAAATCGACGCTCAAGTCAGAGGTGGCGAAACCC
GACAGGACTATAAAGATACCAGGCGTTTCCCCCTGGAAGCTCCCTCGTGCGCTCTCCTGTTCCGACCCTG
CCGCTTACCGGATACCTGTCCGCCTTTCTCCCTTCGGGAAGCGTGGCGCTTTCTCATAGCTCACGCTGTA
GGTATCTCAGTTCGGTGTAGGTCGTTCGCTCCAAGCTGGGCTGTGTGCACGAACCCCCCGTTCAGCCCGA
CCGCTGCGCCTTATCCGGTAACTATCGTCTTGAGTCCAACCCGGTAAGACACGACTTATCGCCACTGGCA
GCAGCCACTGGTAACAGGATTAGCAGAGCGAGGTATGTAGGCGGTGCTACAGAGTTCTTGAAGTGGTGGC
CTAACTACGGCTACACTAGAAGAACAGTATTTGGTATCTGCGCTCTGCTGAAGCCAGTTACCTTCGGAAA
AAGAGTTGGTAGCTCTTGATCCGGCAAACAAACCACCGCTGGTAGCGGTGGTTTTTTTGTTTGCAAGCAG
CAGATTACGCGCAGAAAAAAAGGATCTCAAGAAGATCCTTTGATCTTTTCTACGGGGTCTGACGCTCAGT
GGAACGAAAACTCACGTTAAGGGATTTTGGTCATGAGATTATCAAAAAGGATCTTCACCTAGATCCTTTT
AAATTAAAAATGAAGTTTTAAATCAATCTAAAGTATATATGAGTAAACTTGGTCTGACAGTTACCAATGC
TTAATCAGTGAGGCACCTATCTCAGCGATCTGTCTATTTCGTTCATCCATAGTTGCCTGACTCCCCGTCG
TGTAGATAACTACGATACGGGAGGGCTTACCATCTGGCCCCAGTGCTGCAATGATACCGCGAGACCCACG
CTCACCGGCTCCAGATTTATCAGCAATAAACCAGCCAGCCGGAAGGGCCGAGCGCAGAAGTGGTCCTGCA
ACTTTATCCGCCTCCATCCAGTCTATTAATTGTTGCCGGGAAGCTAGAGTAAGTAGTTCGCCAGTTAATA
GTTTGCGCAACGTTGTTGCCATTGCTACAGGCATCGTGGTGTCACGCTCGTCGTTTGGTATGGCTTCATT
CAGCTCCGGTTCCCAACGATCAAGGCGAGTTACATGATCCCCCATGTTGTGCAAAAAAGCGGTTAGCTCC
TTCGGTCCTCCGATCGTTGTCAGAAGTAAGTTGGCCGCAGTGTTATCACTCATGGTTATGGCAGCACTGC
ATAATTCTCTTACTGTCATGCCATCCGTAAGATGCTTTTCTGTGACTGGTGAGTACTCAACCAAGTCATT
CTGAGAATAGTGTATGCGGCGACCGAGTTGCTCTTGCCCGGCGTCAATACGGGATAATACCGCGCCACAT
AGCAGAACTTTAAAAGTGCTCATCATTGGAAAACGTTCTTCGGGGCGAAAACTCTCAAGGATCTTACCGC
TGTTGAGATCCAGTTCGATGTAACCCACTCGTGCACCCAACTGATCTTCAGCATCTTTTACTTTCACCAG
CGTTTCTGGGTGAGCAAAAACAGGAAGGCAAAATGCCGCAAAAAAGGGAATAAGGGCGACACGGAAATGT
TGAATACTCATACTCTTCCTTTTTCAATATTATTGAAGCATTTATCAGGGTTATTGTCTCATGAGCGGAT
ACATATTTGAATGTATTTAGAAAAATAAACAAATAGGGGTTCCGCGCACATTTCCCCGAAAAGTGCCACC
TGGGTC
Features (pLannotate 1.2.2; 19 found; start..end, strand, type, name):
      1..380     +  enhancer       CMV enhancer: human cytomegalovirus immediate early enhancer
    382..658     +  promoter       chicken β-actin promoter: No description available
    659..1675    +  intron         chimeric intron: chimera between introns from chicken β-actin and rabbit β-globin
   1673..1729    +  CDS            HBB (fragment): HBB_LEPEU - Experimental evidence at protein level: Swiss-Prot protein existence level 1. Involved in oxygen transport from the lung to the various peripheral tissues. From Lepus europaeus (European hare).
   1736..1772    +  misc_feature   MCS (fragment): multiple cloning site
   1863..2597    +  CDS            Nrxn1 (fragment): NRX1A_RAT - Experimental evidence at protein level: Swiss-Prot protein existence level 1. Cell surface protein involved in cell-cell-interactions, exocytosis of secretory granules and regulation of signal transmission. Function is isoform-specific. Alpha-type isoforms have a long N- terminus with six laminin G-like domains and play an important role in synaptic signal transmission. Alpha-type isoforms play a role in the regulation of calcium channel activity and Ca(2+)-triggered neurotransmitter release at synapses and at neuromuscular junctions. They play an important role in Ca(2+)-triggered
   2587..2688    +  CDS            HBB (fragment): HBB_PONPY - Experimental evidence at transcript level: Swiss-Prot protein existence level 2. Involved in oxygen transport from the lung to the various peripheral tissues. From Pongo pygmaeus (Bornean orangutan).
   2759..2814    +  polyA_signal   β-globin poly(A) signal: rabbit β-globin polyadenylation signal (Gil and Proudfoot, 1987)
   3199..3215    -  protein_bind   lac operator: The lac repressor binds to the lac operator to inhibit transcription in E. coli. This inhibition can be relieved by adding lactose or isopropyl-β-D-thiogalactopyranoside (IPTG). lac repressor encoded by lacI
   3223..3253    -  promoter       lac promoter: promoter for the E. coli lac operon
   3268..3289    -  protein_bind   CAP binding site: CAP binding activates transcription in the presence of cAMP. E. coli catabolite activator protein
   3302..3341    -  CDS            lacI (fragment): lac repressor; lacI; The lac repressor binds to the lac operator to inhibit transcription in E. coli. This inhibition can be relieved by adding lactose or isopropyl-β-D-thiogalactopyranoside (IPTG).
   3348..3370    +  promoter       SV40 promoter (fragment): SV40 enhancer and early promoter
   3394..3529    +  rep_origin     SV40 ori: SV40 origin of replication
   3549..3683    +  polyA_signal   SV40 poly(A) signal: SV40 polyadenylation signal
   3685..3739    -  CDS            lacI (fragment): lac repressor; lacI; The lac repressor binds to the lac operator to inhibit transcription in E. coli. This inhibition can be relieved by adding lactose or isopropyl-β-D-thiogalactopyranoside (IPTG).
   3922..4510    -  rep_origin     ori: high-copy-number ColE1/pMB1/pBR322/pUC origin of replication
   4681..5541    -  CDS            AmpR: β-lactamase; bla; confers resistance to ampicillin, carbenicillin, and related antibiotics
   5542..5646    -  promoter       AmpR promoter: bla
