[The description below was written by a language model from this plasmid's Addgene catalogue record and pLannotate feature annotations shown in this document.]
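Description:
pCAG-HA-Nrxn1α-LNS1 is a mammalian expression plasmid of about 5.7 kb built on the pCAGGS backbone. It is designed to produce an HA-tagged fragment of rat neurexin-1α comprising the first LNS (laminin G-like/neurexin/sex hormone-binding globulin) domain. In bacteria it is maintained through a high-copy ColE1/pUC-type origin and selected with ampicillin via the β-lactamase gene and its native promoter. The backbone also carries remnants of lac regulatory sequences, as well as an SV40 origin that can support episomal replication in cells expressing large T antigen. There is no mammalian selection marker in the annotation, so the plasmid is suited to transient transfection.

Expression is driven by the composite CAG promoter, which consists of the CMV immediate-early enhancer, the chicken β-actin promoter and a chimeric β-actin/β-globin intron. Together these give strong, broadly active transcription in mammalian cells. The transcript is terminated by the rabbit β-globin polyadenylation signal. The short "HBB" fragments flagged on either side of the insert are the β-globin exon sequences inherent to pCAGGS rather than intended coding parts.

The 819 bp insert was introduced by ligation-independent cloning. The annotated Nrxn1 match covers about 735 bp of it, and the HA tag, recorded as N-terminal, is not separately annotated. It presumably lies in the unannotated stretch just upstream, which may also contain a signal peptide, although the record does not state this. The two sequence records, depositor and NGS, show the same feature order and differ only in length by three nucleotides and in start position.

The associated publication concerns neurexophilin-4 as an α-neurexin ligand, so this single-domain construct is probably intended for mapping which neurexin domain mediates ligand binding, with HA used for detection or pull-down.
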