Addgene plasmid #128105: pCAG-HA-Nrxn1α-LNS1
Purpose: Express HA tagged Nrxn1α-LNS1
Depositing lab: Huda Zoghbi. Depositing organization: Baylor College of Medicine. Publication: Neurexophilin4 is a selectively expressed alpha-neurexin ligand that modulates specific cerebellar synapses and motor functions. Meng X, McGraw CM, Wang W, Jing J, Yeh SY, Wang L, Lopez J, Brown AM, Lin T, Chen W, Xue M, Sillitoe RV, Jiang X, Zoghbi HY. Elife. 2019 Sep 16;8. pii: 46773. doi: 10.7554/eLife.46773. PubMed 31524598.
Backbone
  Vector backbone: pCAGGS
  Backbone manufacturer: Addgene Plasmid #58266
  Backbone size w/o insert (bp): 4869
  Total vector size (bp): 5679
  Vector type: Mammalian Expression
Growth in bacteria
  Bacterial resistance: Ampicillin, 100 μg/mL
  Growth temperature: 37°C
  Growth strain: DH5alpha
  Copy number: Unknown
Gene/Insert
  Gene/Insert name: Nrxn1a-LNS1 (alt name: Nrxn1a LNS1 domain)
  Species: R. norvegicus (rat)
  Insert size (bp): 819
  Entrez Gene: Nrxn1 (a.k.a. Nrxn1b)
  Promoter: CAG
  Tag / fusion protein: HA (N terminal on insert)
  Cloning method: Ligation Independent Cloning
  Sequencing primers: 5′ pCAG-F (5'-GCAACGTGCTGGTTATTGTG-3'); 3′ Bglob-pA-R (5'-TTTTGGCAGAGGGAAAAAGA-3'); pCAG_rev_seq (5'-CAGCCACCACCTTCTGATAG-3')
Terms and licenses: Academic/Nonprofit Terms; Industry Terms: Not Available to Industry
How to cite: pCAG-HA-Nrxn1α-LNS1 was a gift from Huda Zoghbi (Addgene plasmid # 128105 ; http://n2t.net/addgene:128105 ; RRID:Addgene_128105)
